Addgene plasmid #70979: pFOSGE_COF3C06
Purpose: Gateway entry clone
Depositing lab: Alexander Stark. Depositing organization: Research Institute of Molecular Pathology (IMP). Publication: Transcriptional regulators form diverse groups with context-dependent regulatory functions. Stampfel G, Kazmar T, Frank O, Wienerroither S, Reiter F, Stark A. Nature. 2015 Nov 9. doi: 10.1038/nature15545. PubMed 26550828.
Backbone
  Vector backbone: pDONR221
  Backbone manufacturer: Invitrogen
  Backbone size w/o insert (bp): 4762
  Vector type: Gateway entry vector
Growth in bacteria
  Bacterial resistance: Kanamycin, 50 μg/mL
  Growth temperature: 37°C
  Growth strain: DH5alpha
  Copy number: High Copy
Gene/Insert
  Gene/Insert name: CG9246 (alt names: FBgn0032925; CG9246, FBtr0081472)
  Species: D. melanogaster (fly)
  Insert size (bp): 2298
  Cloning method: Gateway Cloning
  Sequencing primers: 5′ M13-F20; 3′ M13R
Terms and licenses: Academic/Nonprofit Terms; Industry Terms: Not Available to Industry
How to cite: pFOSGE_COF3C06 was a gift from Alexander Stark (Addgene plasmid # 70979 ; http://n2t.net/addgene:70979 ; RRID:Addgene_70979)
