[The description below was written by a language model from this plasmid's Addgene catalogue record.]
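Description:
pFOSGE_COF3C06 is a Gateway entry clone built on the pDONR221 backbone (Invitrogen), carrying the Drosophila melanogaster gene CG9246 (FBgn0032925, transcript FBtr0081472) as an insert of about 2.3 kb. It is a high-copy bacterial plasmid selected with kanamycin. The insert was introduced by Gateway cloning. For a pDONR221-derived clone this normally means a BP recombination that replaces the donor vector's counter-selectable cassette with the sequence of interest and leaves it flanked by attL sites. The record includes no feature table, so the exact att junctions, the reading frame and the presence or absence of a stop codon are not stated. M13 forward and reverse primer sites in the backbone flank the insert and are listed for sequence verification.

As an entry vector, the plasmid has no recorded promoter, tag or reporter acting on the insert, and it is not meant to express CG9246 itself. It serves as a stable, sequence-verifiable source from which the insert can be moved by LR recombination into any compatible Gateway destination vector. The destination vector then supplies the promoter, fusion partners and host-specific elements. The associated publication examined how transcriptional regulators form diverse groups with context-dependent regulatory functions, which suggests that this clone belongs to a larger collection of fly transcription factor and cofactor entry clones assembled for that work. The record does not describe the specific downstream destination vectors or assays.
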