>Addgene plasmid #70979 | pFOSGE_COF3C06 | depositor partial sequence | sequence record 126921 | insert
ATGAAGCTGGCTACGAAAAAAATTAAGACCCTGGGCAAATCCAAGCCTGACCTAAGCAAAAAGAAGCCCG
CCAAGGATGCCATCAGGAAGACGAAACCGCAAACAACCTCTGAAACGAAAGTTACTCCAAGAAACCCGAA
GCAGAAAGTCGCCGAACCAGTGAAGAATGGGAAGACCACAAAAAAGGGATTTAAGAAATCCCACAAAGAG
GAGCTTGAAGGGCTTAAAGATATAGACCCAGAATTTTATGATTTCTTAAAAAATAATGATAAGAAGCTAC
TGGACTTTAATTTACTGGACACAGATGATGATGATGATGAAGAGGGGGATGAGGAAGACAAGGAAGATAC
GGTAACTAAGGAAAGTAAGGATGACGAGGATGACGAAGAGAAGTACCACAAACCCAGCAAGGATTTGGAG
GTGGCTAGCGATGAGAGTGACTTTGAGGTCGACGAAGAGGACGATGCGGCAGCTGGAGGTATCCAAAAGA
TCACCCTCAACCTGTTGCATCAGTGGGAACAGCAATTGGGCCAGGCCAACATATCTATTGACATTGTCCG
CAAGGTTATCCAGGCTTTCAATTCAGCTCTGGCTAGTATCTCTGCCGACGGAGCGGACGGAGGAGAGAAC
AAGCATAATGCTGCCGCATTTAAGGTAGTGGGGGCAGCTGCGTTTAATGGAGTAATTCAGCTCTGCGTAA
TCCACCTGCAGCCCGCTATAATTCGATTGCTGGGCGTTAGACCCAACAGCAGCCTACCGCTGCACAAGCA
CAAGAAGTGGGTCAAGGTGCGAGGCTGTTTGCGCTACTACCTCACCGATTTGATTCGTCTGGTGGAGCAG
GTGTCCAGTCCAAATATCTTGGGCGTGTTGCTGAAGCATTTGCATCAAATGGCCGGCATGGTGGTTCCCT
TTTCGGCACTTGGAAAGACCATATTAAAGCGTCTGGTTGTCTTATGGTCCACTGGAGATGAAACAGTTCG
TGTTCTGGCCTTTCTCTGCATTCTGAAGATAACCAGGAAACAGCAGGCGACCATGCTGAATCACGTTCTA
AAAGCCATGTACCTGGCCTATGTACGCAATTCCAAGTTCGTGTCGCCGAACACTTTACCAGGAATCAACT
TTATGCGCCGCTCGCTGGTGGAGATGTTCGCGTTGGATTTAAACGTCAGTTATCAACATGTCTTCCTCTA
CATCCGACAGTTGGCCATTCACCTGCGAAATGCAGTGATCCTTAAGAAAAAGGACAGTTTCCAAGCGGTT
TACAACTGGCAATTTATTAACTCGCTGCGCTTGTGGGCAGATCTCCTGGGAGCAAGTGCGAACAAACCAC
AGTTGCAGCCTCTGATTTATCCCCTTGTTACCATTGCCACCGGAGTGATTCGACTGATACCCACCGCTCA
ATACTTCCCATTGCGATTCCACTGTCTGCAGACCCTAATTTCACTGGCCAAAGAGACAAACACATATGTG
CCGGTGCTTCCACTCATTGTGGAGGTATTAAAGAGCAATACCTTTAACCGCAAGCACTCGGCGGTATCCA
TGAAGCCAGTGCAGTTTACCTGCGTCCTTAGGCTTAACAAAGGGCAGTTGGCGGAAAATGGCTTCCGCGA
TGAGGTGATCGAGCAGGTGTGTGGGCTTCTGTTGGAATATCTCGCTCATGAGTCCACCTCGCTGGCCTTT
AGTGATTTGGTGGTGCCCACTGTCATGGCCATCAAAACGTACCTTAAGGAATGCAGGAATGCCAATTATG
CTCGAAAACTTAAACAGCTGCTAGAGAAGATTCAGGAGAGTGCCCGCTTCATAGAGCAGCAACGTGGCAA
GAGCAGTGTCACTTTTGACATAAAGGATGCGCAGGCGGTCGCCGCCTGGGAGCAGCAACTCCGTCTTAAG
CGCACTCCACTAGACGTCTACTATGCCAGCTGGCTAAAGACACACGAGACCAAGAAGCGACGACAGGCAG
CACATACAGATGAAATCAATGCGGACTATGATGTGCCCAAGCTAAAGAAACTACCGGTCAAAACCGGAGT
ACCAGTGAGAAATGAAAACGGCGAGGTCGAACTCTTCCCCTCGGACTCGGAAGATGAAGGCGATGATGGC
CTGCATTTGGGATCAGATGATGATGACGACGAGGATGTACAGGAGGAGGAGGAGGTGGAAGTTGAGCACC
CTAAAGCCAAAAAGGCGAAGAAAGAGAAGCCCGAGAAACAAAAACCTCGGCCAGCAACAGTGGAAGATGA
TTACGACGAGGCGGGTGGAGCCGTGGATATTGTTAAGGACTTAGATTTGAACGAATGG
