>Addgene plasmid #70979 | pFOSGE_COF3C06 | addgene partial sequence | sequence record 131610 | M13-F20 5'-TGTAAAACGACGGCCAGT-3'
ATTTTATTTTGACTGATAGTGACCTGTTCGTTGCAACAAATTGATGAGCAATGCTTTTTTATAATGCCAA
CTTTGTACAAAAAAGCAGGCTTCATGAAGCTGGCTACGAAAAAAATTAAGACCCTGGGCAAATCCAAGCC
TGACCTAAGCAAAAAGAAGCCCGCCAAGGATGCCATCAGGAAGACGAAACCGCAAACAACCTCTGAAACG
AAAGTTACTCCAAGAAACCCGAAGCAGAAAGTCGCCGAACCAGTGAAGAATGGGAAGACCACAAAAAAGG
GATTTAAGAAATCCCACAAAGAGGAGCTTGAAGGGCTTAAAGATATAGACCCAGAATTTTATGATTTCTT
AAAAAATAATGATAAGAAGCTACTGGACTTTAATTTACTGGACACAGATGATGATGATGATGAAGAGGGG
GATGAGGAAGACAAGGAAGATACGGTAACTAAGGAAAGTAAGGATGACGAGGATGACGAAGAGAAGTACC
ACAAACCCAGCAAGGATTTGGAGGTGGCTAGCGATGAGAGTGACTTTGAGGTCGACGAAGAGGACGATGC
GGCAGCTGGAGGTATCCAAAAGATCACCCTCAACCTGTTGCATCAGTGGGAACAGCAATTGGGCCAGGCC
AACATATCTATTGACATTGTCCGCAAGGTTATCCAGGCTTTCAATTCAGCTCTGGCTAGTATCTCTGCCG
ACGGAGCGGACGGAGGAGAGAACAAGCATAATGCTGCCGCATTTAAGGTAGTGGGGGCAGCTGCGTTTAA
TGGAGTAATTCAGCTCTGCGTAATCCACCT
