>Addgene plasmid #70979 | pFOSGE_COF3C06 | addgene partial sequence | sequence record 131611 | M13-Rev 5'-CAGGAAACAGCTATGACC-3'
ATTTTATTTTGACTGATAGTGACCTGTTCGTTGCAACAAATTGATAAGCAATGCTTTCTTATAATGCCAA
CTTTGTACAAGAAAGCTGGGTCCCATTCGTTCAAATCTAAGTCCTTAACAATATCCACGGCTCCACCCGC
CTCGTCGTAATCATCTTCCACTGTTGCTGGCCGAGGTTTTTGTTTCTCGGGCTTCTCTTTCTTCGCCTTT
TTGGCTTTAGGGTGCTCAACTTCCACCTCCTCCTCCTCCTGTACATCCTCGTCGTCATCATCATCTGATC
CCAAATGCAGGCCATCATCGCCTTCATCTTCCGAGTCCGAGGGGAAGAGTTCGACCTCGCCGTTTTCATT
TCTCACTGGTACTCCGGTTTTGACCGGTAGTTTCTTTAGCTTGGGCACATCATAGTCCGCATTGATTTCA
TCTGTATGTGCTGCCTGTCGTCGCTTCTTGGTCTCGTGTGTCTTTAGCCAGCTGGCATAGTAGACGTCTA
GTGGAGTGCGCTTAAGACGGAGTTGCTGCTCCCAGGCGGCGACCGCCTGCGCATCCTTTATGTCAAAAGT
GACACTGCTCTTGCCACGTTGCTGCTCTATGAAGCGGGCACTCTCCTGAATCTTCTCTAGCAGCTGTTTA
AGTTTTCGAGCATAATTGGCATTCCTGCATTCC
